Addgene plasmid #142076: TFORF2421
Purpose: Lentiviral vector for overexpressing transcription factor ORFs with unique 24-bp barcodes. Barcodes facilitate identification of transcription factors in pooled screens.
Depositing lab: Feng Zhang. Depositing organization: Broad Institute. Publication: A transcription factor atlas of directed differentiation. Joung J, Ma S, Tay T, Geiger-Schuller KR, Kirchgatterer PC, Verdine VK, Guo B, Arias-Garcia MA, Allen WE, Singh A, Kuksenko O, Abudayyeh OO, Gootenberg JS, Fu Z, Macrae RK, Buenrostro JD, Regev A, Zhang F. Cell. 2023 Jan 5;186(1):209-229.e26. doi: 10.1016/j.cell.2022.11.026. PubMed 36608654.
Backbone
  Vector backbone: pLX_TRC317
  Backbone manufacturer: Broad Institute Genetic Perturbation Platform
  Backbone size w/o insert (bp): 8264
  Vector type: Mammalian Expression, Lentiviral
  Selectable markers: Puromycin
Growth in bacteria
  Bacterial resistance: Ampicillin, 100 μg/mL
  Growth temperature: 37°C
  Growth strain: NEB Stable
  Copy number: High Copy
Gene/Insert
  Gene/Insert name: RAX
  Species: H. sapiens (human)
  Insert size (bp): 1142
  Entrez Gene: RAX (a.k.a. MCOP3, RX)
  Promoter: EF1a
  Cloning method: Unknown
  Sequencing primers: 5′ GGGTGGAGACTGAAGTTAGGCCAG; 3′ CACATAGCGTAAAAGGAGCAACATAG
Terms and licenses: Academic/Nonprofit Terms; Industry Terms: Not Available to Industry
Depositor comments: NM_013435,ENST00000334889 . The transcription factor ORF portion of this plasmid was synthesized by Genewiz. Please test multiple small colonies in case of plasmid recombination. To make this collection available in a timely manner, a portion of this collection was not fully sequenced by Addgene. If an Addgene verified full plasmid sequence is not available, please contact us prior to placing an order to request the full sequence.
How to cite: TFORF2421 was a gift from Feng Zhang (Addgene plasmid # 142076 ; http://n2t.net/addgene:142076 ; RRID:Addgene_142076)
