[The description below was written by a language model from this plasmid's Addgene catalogue record and pLannotate feature annotations shown in this document.]
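Description:
TFORF2421 is a lentiviral mammalian expression plasmid built on the pLX_TRC317 backbone from the Broad Institute Genetic Perturbation Platform, carrying the human RAX (RX) open reading frame, a homeobox transcription factor involved in early eye and retinal cell specification. It belongs to a collection of transcription factor ORF constructs in which each ORF is paired with a unique 24-bp barcode, so that individual factors can be identified by sequencing in pooled overexpression screens such as directed-differentiation screens. The feature table does not annotate the barcode itself. In bacteria the plasmid is maintained through a high-copy ColE1/pUC-type origin with ampicillin resistance (AmpR), and an f1 origin is also present. The depositor notes that the plasmid may recombine during propagation, a common concern with LTR-containing vectors.

The viral portion follows a third-generation, self-inactivating design. An RSV promoter drives a truncated HIV-1 5' LTR, followed by the Ψ packaging signal with a gag fragment, the Rev response element for Rev-dependent nuclear export of the genomic RNA, a cPPT/CTS element, and a ΔU3 3' LTR followed by an SV40 polyadenylation signal. Within the transfer cassette, SV40 early promoter sequences precede a puromycin N-acetyltransferase gene, allowing selection of transduced cells. Downstream of that, the constitutive EF-1α promoter drives RAX, and a WPRE after the ORF enhances transcript stability and expression. The short U6 promoter, small t antigen, lacZα and lacI fragments, together with the T7, T3 and lac promoter elements, appear to be backbone remnants rather than functional payload. The annotated RAX coding region is somewhat shorter than the listed insert size, which may reflect flanking or barcode sequence, although the record does not state this.
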