Features (pLannotate 1.2.2; 31 found; start..end, strand, type, name):
      5..231     +  promoter       RSV promoter: Rous sarcoma virus enhancer/promoter
    232..412     +  LTR            5' LTR (truncated): truncated 5' long terminal repeat (LTR) from HIV-1
    459..584     +  misc_feature   HIV-1 Ψ: packaging signal of human immunodeficiency virus type 1
    568..931     +  CDS            HIV-1 gag (fragment): gag protein from human immunodeficiency virus 1; gag
   1077..1310    +  misc_feature   RRE: The Rev response element (RRE) of HIV-1 allows for Rev-dependent mRNA export from the nucleus to the cytoplasm.
   1687..1713    +  CDS            Rev (fragment): human immunodeficiency virus 1 (HIV-1) Rev protein; rev; enhances nuclear export of unspliced and incompletely spliced viral mRNAs
   1720..1743    +  promoter       SV40 promoter (fragment): SV40 early promoter
   1744..1815    +  promoter       SV40 promoter (fragment): SV40 enhancer and early promoter
   1839..1974    +  rep_origin     SV40 ori: SV40 origin of replication
   2020..2616    +  CDS            PuroR (fragment): puromycin N-acetyltransferase; pac from Streptomyces; confers resistance to puromycin
   2665..2782    +  misc_feature   cPPT/CTS: central polypurine tract and central termination sequence of HIV-1
   2847..2913    +  CDS            small t antigen (fragment): SV40 (simian virus 40) small t antigen
   2920..4098    +  promoter       EF-1α promoter: strong constitutive promoter for human elongation factor EF-1α
   4115..5152    +  CDS            RAX: RX_HUMAN - Also known as RX. Experimental evidence at protein level: Swiss-Prot protein existence level 1. Plays a critical role in eye formation by regulating the initial specification of retinal cells and/or their subsequent proliferation. Binds to the photoreceptor conserved element-I (PCE- 1/Ret 1) in the photoreceptor cell-specific arrestin promoter. From Homo sapiens (Human).
   5168..5221    +  promoter       U6 promoter (fragment): RNA polymerase III promoter for human U6 snRNA
   5263..5851    +  misc_feature   WPRE: woodchuck hepatitis virus posttranscriptional regulatory element
   5902..5921    +  misc_feature   cPPT/CTS (fragment): central polypurine tract and central termination sequence of HIV-1
   5923..6156    +  LTR            3' LTR (ΔU3): self-inactivating 3' long terminal repeat (LTR) from HIV-1
   6234..6355    +  polyA_signal   SV40 poly(A) signal: SV40 polyadenylation signal
   6395..6530    +  rep_origin     SV40 ori: SV40 origin of replication
   6551..6569    -  promoter       T7 promoter: promoter for bacteriophage T7 RNA polymerase
   6577..6732    +  CDS            lacZα (fragment): LacZα fragment of β-galactosidase; lacZ fragment
   6737..7165    +  rep_origin     f1 ori (sequence partly withheld): f1 bacteriophage origin of replication; arrow indicates direction of (+) strand synthesis
   7218..7322    +  promoter       AmpR promoter: bla
   7323..8183    +  CDS            AmpR: β-lactamase; bla; confers resistance to ampicillin, carbenicillin, and related antibiotics
   8354..8942    +  rep_origin     ori: high-copy-number ColE1/pMB1/pBR322/pUC origin of replication
   9125..9217    +  CDS            lacI (fragment): lac repressor; lacI; The lac repressor binds to the lac operator to inhibit transcription in E. coli. This inhibition can be relieved by adding lactose or isopropyl-β-D-thiogalactopyranoside (IPTG).
   9230..9251    +  protein_bind   CAP binding site: CAP binding activates transcription in the presence of cAMP. E. coli catabolite activator protein
   9266..9296    +  promoter       lac promoter: promoter for the E. coli lac operon
   9304..9320    +  protein_bind   lac operator: The lac repressor binds to the lac operator to inhibit transcription in E. coli. This inhibition can be relieved by adding lactose or isopropyl-β-D-thiogalactopyranoside (IPTG). lac repressor encoded by lacI
   9365..9383    +  promoter       T3 promoter: promoter for bacteriophage T3 RNA polymerase
>Addgene plasmid #142076 | TFORF2421 | addgene full sequence | sequence record 395696 | Addgene NGS Result
TTAATGTAGTCTTATGCAATACTCTTGTAGTCTTGCAACATGGTAACGATGAGTTAGCAACATGCCTTAC
AAGGAGAGAAAAAGCACCGTGCATGCCGATTGGTGGAAGTAAGGTGGTACGATCGTGCCTTATTAGGAAG
GCAACAGACGGGTCTGACATGGATTGGACGAACCACTGAATTGCCGCATTGCAGAGATATTGTATTTAAG
TGCCTAGCTCGATACATAAACGGGTCTCTCTGGTTAGACCAGATCTGAGCCTGGGAGCTCTCTGGCTAAC
TAGGGAACCCACTGCTTAAGCCTCAATAAAGCTTGCCTTGAGTGCTTCAAGTAGTGTGTGCCCGTCTGTT
GTGTGACTCTGGTAACTAGAGATCCCTCAGACCCTTTTAGTCAGTGTGGAAAATCTCTAGCAGTGGCGCC
CGAACAGGGACTTGAAAGCGAAAGGGAAACCAGAGGAGCTCTCTCGACGCAGGACTCGGCTTGCTGAAGC
GCGCACGGCAAGAGGCGAGGGGCGGCGACTGGTGAGTACGCCAAAAATTTTGACTAGCGGAGGCTAGAAG
GAGAGAGATGGGTGCGAGAGCGTCAGTATTAAGCGGGGGAGAATTAGATCGCGATGGGAAAAAATTCGGT
TAAGGCCAGGGGGAAAGAAAAAATATAAATTAAAACATATAGTATGGGCAAGCAGGGAGCTAGAACGATT
CGCAGTTAATCCTGGCCTGTTAGAAACATCAGAAGGCTGTAGACAAATACTGGGACAGCTACAACCATCC
CTTCAGACAGGATCAGAAGAACTTAGATCATTATATAATACAGTAGCAACCCTCTATTGTGTGCATCAAA
GGATAGAGATAAAAGACACCAAGGAAGCTTTAGACAAGATAGAGGAAGAGCAAAACAAAAGTAAGACCAC
CGCACAGCAAGCGGCCGCTGATCTTCAGACCTGGAGGAGGAGATATGAGGGACAATTGGAGAAGTGAATT
ATATAAATATAAAGTAGTAAAAATTGAACCATTAGGAGTAGCACCCACCAAGGCAAAGAGAAGAGTGGTG
CAGAGAGAAAAAAGAGCAGTGGGAATAGGAGCTTTGTTCCTTGGGTTCTTGGGAGCAGCAGGAAGCACTA
TGGGCGCAGCGTCAATGACGCTGACGGTACAGGCCAGACAATTATTGTCTGGTATAGTGCAGCAGCAGAA
CAATTTGCTGAGGGCTATTGAGGCGCAACAGCATCTGTTGCAACTCACAGTCTGGGGCATCAAGCAGCTC
CAGGCAAGAATCCTGGCTGTGGAAAGATACCTAAAGGATCAACAGCTCCTGGGGATTTGGGGTTGCTCTG
GAAAACTCATTTGCACCACTGCTGTGCCTTGGAATGCTAGTTGGAGTAATAAATCTCTGGAACAGATTTG
GAATCACACGACCTGGATGGAGTGGGACAGAGAAATTAACAATTACACAAGCTTAATACACTCCTTAATT
GAAGAATCGCAAAACCAGCAAGAAAAGAATGAACAAGAATTATTGGAATTAGATAAATGGGCAAGTTTGT
GGAATTGGTTTAACATAACAAATTGGCTGTGGTATATAAAATTATTCATAATGATAGTAGGAGGCTTGGT
AGGTTTAAGAATAGTTTTTGCTGTACTTTCTATAGTGAATAGAGTTAGGCAGGGATATTCACCATTATCG
TTTCAGACCCACCTCCCAACCCCGAGGGGACCCATGCATTGCATCTCAATTAGTCAGCAACCAGGTGTGG
AAAGTCCCCAGGCTCCCCAGCAGGCAGAAGTATGCAAAGCATGCGTCTCAATTAGTCAGCAACCATAGTC
CCGCCCCTAACTCCGCCCATCCCGCCCCTAACTCCGCCCAGTTCCGCCCATTCTCCGCCCCATGGCTGAC
TAATTTTTTTTATTTATGCAGAGGCCGAGGCCGCCTCGGCCTCTGAGCTATTCCAGAAGTAGTGAGGAGG
CTTTTTTGGAGGCCTAGGCTTTTGCAAAAAGCTTTCTAGAGGTACCACCGGAGCTTACCATGACCGAGTA
CAAGCCCACGGTGCGCCTCGCCACCCGCGACGACGTCCCCAGGGCCGTACGCACCCTCGCCGCCGCGTTC
GCCGACTACCCCGCCACGCGCCACACCGTCGATCCGGACCGCCACATCGAGCGGGTCACCGAGCTGCAAG
AACTCTTCCTCACGCGCGTCGGGCTCGACATCGGCAAGGTGTGGGTCGCGGACGACGGCGCCGCCGTGGC
GGTCTGGACCACGCCGGAGAGCGTCGAAGCGGGGGCGGTGTTCGCCGAGATCGGCCCGCGCATGGCCGAG
TTGAGCGGTTCCCGGCTGGCCGCGCAGCAACAGATGGAAGGCCTCCTGGCGCCGCACCGGCCCAAGGAGC
CCGCGTGGTTCCTGGCCACCGTCGGCGTCTCGCCCGACCACCAGGGCAAGGGTCTGGGCAGCGCCGTCGT
GCTCCCCGGAGTGGAGGCGGCCGAGCGCGCCGGGGTGCCCGCCTTCCTGGAGACCTCCGCGCCCCGCAAC
CTCCCCTTCTACGAGCGGCTCGGCTTCACCGTCACCGCCGACGTCGAGGTGCCCGAAGGACCGCGCACCT
GGTGCATGACCCGCAAGCCCGGTGCCAGTTAACGAATTCTAGATCTTGAGACAAATGGCAGTATTCATCC
ACAATTTTAAAAGAAAAGGGGGGATTGGGGGGTACAGTGCAGGGGAAAGAATAGTAGACATAATAGCAAC
AGACATACAAACTAAAGAATTACAAAAACAAATTACAAAAATTCAAAATTTTCGGGTTTATTACAGGGAC
AGCAGAGATCCACTTTGGCGCCGGCTCGAGGCCTGCAGGTGCAAAGATGGATAAAGTTTTAAACAGAGAG
GAATCTTTGCAGCTAATGGACCTTCTAGGTCTTGAAAGGAGTGGGAATTGGCTCCGGTGCCCGTCAGTGG
GCAGAGCGCACATCGCCCACAGTCCCCGAGAAGTTGGGGGGAGGGGTCGGCAATTGAACCGGTGCCTAGA
GAAGGTGGCGCGGGGTAAACTGGGAAAGTGATGTCGTGTACTGGCTCCGCCTTTTTCCCGAGGGTGGGGG
AGAACCGTATATAAGTGCAGTAGTCGCCGTGAACGTTCTTTTTCGCAACGGGTTTGCCGCCAGAACACAG
GTAAGTGCCGTGTGTGGTTCCCGCGGGCCTGGCCTCTTTACGGGTTATGGCCCTTGCGTGCCTTGAATTA
CTTCCACCTGGCTGCAGTACGTGATTCTTGATCCCGAGCTTCGGGTTGGAAGTGGGTGGGAGAGTTCGAG
GCCTTGCGCTTAAGGAGCCCCTTCGCCTCGTGCTTGAGTTGAGGCCTGGCCTGGGCGCTGGGGCCGCCGC
GTGCGAATCTGGTGGCACCTTCGCGCCTGTCTCGCTGCTTTCGATAAGTCTCTAGCCATTTAAAATTTTT
GATGACCTGCTGCGACGCTTTTTTTCTGGCAAGATAGTCTTGTAAATGCGGGCCAAGATCTGCACACTGG
TATTTCGGTTTTTGGGGCCGCGGGCGGCGACGGGGCCCGTGCGTCCCAGCGCACATGTTCGGCGAGGCGG
GGCCTGCGAGCGCGGCCACCGAGAATCGGACGGGGGTAGTCTCAAGCTGGCCGGCCTGCTCTGGTGCCTG
GCCTCGCGCCGCCGTGTATCGCCCCGCCCTGGGCGGCAAGGCTGGCCCGGTCGGCACCAGTTGCGTGAGC
GGAAAGATGGCCGCTTCCCGGCCCTGCTGCAGGGAGCTCAAAATGGAGGACGCGGCGCTCGGGAGAGCGG
GCGGGTGAGTCACCCACACAAAGGAAAAGGGCCTTTCCGTCCTCAGCCGTCGCTTCATGTGACTCCACGG
AGTACCGGGCGCCGTCCAGGCACCTCGATTAGTTCTCGAGCTTTTGGAGTACGTCGTCTTTAGGTTGGGG
GGAGGGGTTTTATGCGATGGAGTTTCCCCACACTGAGTGGGTGGAGACTGAAGTTAGGCCAGCTTGGCAC
TTGATGTAATTCTCCTTGGAATTTGCCCTTTTTGAGTTTGGATCTTGGTTCATTCTCAAGCCTCAGACAG
TGGTTCAAAGTTTTTTTCTTCCATTTCAGGTGTCGTGAGGCTAGCACCGCCACCATGCACCTGCCGGGCT
GCGCGCCAGCCATGGCCGACGGGAGCTTCTCGCTTGCCGGCCACCTGCTCCGCAGCCCGGGCGGGAGCAC
CTCGCGACTTCACAGCATCGAGGCCATCCTGGGGTTTACCAAGGACGACGGGATCCTCGGCACCTTCCCG
GCGGAGCGGGGCGCCCGGGGCGCGAAGGAGCGGGATAGGAGGCTGGGCGCGCGGCCCGCCTGCCCCAAGG
CGCCCGAGGAAGGCTCCGAGCCCTCCCCGCCGCCAGCCCCGGCGCCCGCCCCCGAGTACGAAGCCCCTCG
ACCCTACTGCCCCAAGGAGCCCGGGGAGGCACGGCCGAGCCCAGGGCTGCCCGTCGGGCCAGCCACCGGC
GAAGCGAAACTGTCAGAGGAGGAACAGCCCAAGAAAAAGCATCGGCGGAACCGCACGACTTTCACCACGT
ACCAGCTGCATGAGCTGGAGCGCGCGTTCGAGAAGTCCCACTACCCGGACGTGTACAGCCGCGAGGAGCT
GGCCGGCAAGGTCAACCTACCAGAGGTCCGGGTCCAGGTGTGGTTCCAGAACCGACGGGCTAAGTGGCGG
CGGCAGGAGAAGCTGGAAGTGTCCTCCATGAAGCTGCAGGACTCGCCCCTCCTCTCCTTCAGCCGCTCCC
CGCCCTCCGCGACGCTGTCGCCCCTCGGGGCGGGCCCGGGCAGCGGTGGCGGGCCGGCTGGGGGCGCGCT
GCCGCTGGAGTCCTGGCTCGGGCCGCCGCTGCCGGGCGGGGGCGCCACGGCGCTGCAGAGCCTGCCGGGC
TTCGGGCCGCCGGCGCAGAGCCTGCCTGCCAGCTACACGCCACCGCCGCCGCCTCCGCCCTTCCTGAACT
CCCCGCCGTTGGGCCCCGGCCTGCAACCTCTCGCGCCGCCGCCGCCCTCCTACCCGTGCGGGCCCGGCTT
CGGGGACAAGTTCCCGCTGGACGAGGCGGACCCGCGCAACAGCAGCATCGCGGCGCTGCGTCTGAAAGCC
AAGGAGCACATCCAGGCCATCGGGAAGCCGTGGCAGGCCCTCTAGTAATGAACTAGTCCGTAACTTGAAA
GTATTTCGATTTCTTGGCTTTATATATCTTGTGGAAAGGACGAACCGTGCTATGACTGCCGCATTATACG
CGTTAAGTCGACAATCAACCTCTGGATTACAAAATTTGTGAAAGATTGACTGGTATTCTTAACTATGTTG
CTCCTTTTACGCTATGTGGATACGCTGCTTTAATGCCTTTGTATCATGCTATTGCTTCCCGTATGGCTTT
CATTTTCTCCTCCTTGTATAAATCCTGGTTGCTGTCTCTTTATGAGGAGTTGTGGCCCGTTGTCAGGCAA
CGTGGCGTGGTGTGCACTGTGTTTGCTGACGCAACCCCCACTGGTTGGGGCATTGCCACCACCTGTCAGC
TCCTTTCCGGGACTTTCGCTTTCCCCCTCCCTATTGCCACGGCGGAACTCATCGCCGCCTGCCTTGCCCG
CTGCTGGACAGGGGCTCGGCTGTTGGGCACTGACAATTCCGTGGTGTTGTCGGGGAAATCATCGTCCTTT
CCTTGGCTGCTCGCCTGTGTTGCCACCTGGATTCTGCGCGGGACGTCCTTCTGCTACGTCCCTTCGGCCC
TCAATCCAGCGGACCTTCCTTCCCGCGGCCTGCTGCCGGCTCTGCGGCCTCTTCCGCGTCTTCGCCTTCG
CCCTCAGACGAGTCGGATCTCCCTTTGGGCCGCCTCCCCGCGTCGACTTTAAGACCAATGACTTACAAGG
CAGCTGTAGATCTTAGCCACTTTTTAAAAGAAAAGGGGGGACTGGAAGGGCTAATTCACTCCCAACGAAG
ACAAGATCTGCTTTTTGCTTGTACTGGGTCTCTCTGGTTAGACCAGATCTGAGCCTGGGAGCTCTCTGGC
TAACTAGGGAACCCACTGCTTAAGCCTCAATAAAGCTTGCCTTGAGTGCTTCAAGTAGTGTGTGCCCGTC
TGTTGTGTGACTCTGGTAACTAGAGATCCCTCAGACCCTTTTAGTCAGTGTGGAAAATCTCTAGCAGTAC
GTATAGTAGTTCATGTCATCTTATTATTCAGTATTTATAACTTGCAAAGAAATGAATATCAGAGAGTGAG
AGGAACTTGTTTATTGCAGCTTATAATGGTTACAAATAAAGCAATAGCATCACAAATTTCACAAATAAAG
CATTTTTTTCACTGCATTCTAGTTGTGGTTTGTCCAAACTCATCAATGTATCTTATCATGTCTGGCTCTA
GCTATCCCGCCCCTAACTCCGCCCATCCCGCCCCTAACTCCGCCCAGTTCCGCCCATTCTCCGCCCCATG
GCTGACTAATTTTTTTTATTTATGCAGAGGCCGAGGCCGCCTCGGCCTCTGAGCTATTCCAGAAGTAGTG
AGGAGGCTTTTTTGGAGGCCTAGGGACGTACCCAATTCGCCCTATAGTGAGTCGTATTACGCGCGCTCAC
TGGCCGTCGTTTTACAACGTCGTGACTGGGAAAACCCTGGCGTTACCCAACTTAATCGCCTTGCAGCACA
TCCCCCTTTCGCCAGCTGGCGTAATAGCGAAGAGGCCCGCACCGATCGCCCTTCCCAACAGTTGCGCAGC
CTGAATGGCGAATGGG
[124 nt withheld, positions 6737-6860]
C
[91 nt withheld, positions 6862-6952]
A
[49 nt withheld, positions 6954-7002]
CCTTTGACGTTGGAGTCCACGTTCTTT
[37 nt withheld, positions 7030-7066]
ACCCTATCTCGGTCTATTCTTTTGATTTATAAGGGATTTTGCCGATTTCGGCCTATTGGTTAAAAAATGA
GCTGATTTAACAAAAATTTAACGCGAATTTTAACAAAATATTAACGCTTACAATTTAGGTGGCACTTTTC
GGGGAAATGTGCGCGGAACCCCTATTTGTTTATTTTTCTAAATACATTCAAATATGTATCCGCTCATGAG
ACAATAACCCTGATAAATGCTTCAATAATATTGAAAAAGGAAGAGTATGAGTATTCAACATTTCCGTGTC
GCCCTTATTCCCTTTTTTGCGGCATTTTGCCTTCCTGTTTTTGCTCACCCAGAAACGCTGGTGAAAGTAA
AAGATGCTGAAGATCAGTTGGGTGCACGAGTGGGTTACATCGAACTGGATCTCAACAGCGGTAAGATCCT
TGAGAGTTTTCGCCCCGAAGAACGTTTTCCAATGATGAGCACTTTTAAAGTTCTGCTATGTGGCGCGGTA
TTATCCCGTATTGACGCCGGGCAAGAGCAACTCGGTCGCCGCATACACTATTCTCAGAATGACTTGGTTG
AGTACTCACCAGTCACAGAAAAGCATCTTACGGATGGCATGACAGTAAGAGAATTATGCAGTGCTGCCAT
AACCATGAGTGATAACACTGCGGCCAACTTACTTCTGACAACGATCGGAGGACCGAAGGAGCTAACCGCT
TTTTTGCACAACATGGGGGATCATGTAACTCGCCTTGATCGTTGGGAACCGGAGCTGAATGAAGCCATAC
CAAACGACGAGCGTGACACCACGATGCCTGTAGCAATGGCAACAACGTTGCGCAAACTATTAACTGGCGA
ACTACTTACTCTAGCTTCCCGGCAACAATTAATAGACTGGATGGAGGCGGATAAAGTTGCAGGACCACTT
CTGCGCTCGGCCCTTCCGGCTGGCTGGTTTATTGCTGATAAATCTGGAGCCGGTGAGCGTGGGTCTCGCG
GTATCATTGCAGCACTGGGGCCAGATGGTAAGCCCTCCCGTATCGTAGTTATCTACACGACGGGGAGTCA
GGCAACTATGGATGAACGAAATAGACAGATCGCTGAGATAGGTGCCTCACTGATTAAGCATTGGTAACTG
TCAGACCAAGTTTACTCATATATACTTTAGATTGATTTAAAACTTCATTTTTAATTTAAAAGGATCTAGG
TGAAGATCCTTTTTGATAATCTCATGACCAAAATCCCTTAACGTGAGTTTTCGTTCCACTGAGCGTCAGA
CCCCGTAGAAAAGATCAAAGGATCTTCTTGAGATCCTTTTTTTCTGCGCGTAATCTGCTGCTTGCAAACA
AAAAAACCACCGCTACCAGCGGTGGTTTGTTTGCCGGATCAAGAGCTACCAACTCTTTTTCCGAAGGTAA
CTGGCTTCAGCAGAGCGCAGATACCAAATACTGTTCTTCTAGTGTAGCCGTAGTTAGGCCACCACTTCAA
GAACTCTGTAGCACCGCCTACATACCTCGCTCTGCTAATCCTGTTACCAGTGGCTGCTGCCAGTGGCGAT
AAGTCGTGTCTTACCGGGTTGGACTCAAGACGATAGTTACCGGATAAGGCGCAGCGGTCGGGCTGAACGG
GGGGTTCGTGCACACAGCCCAGCTTGGAGCGAACGACCTACACCGAACTGAGATACCTACAGCGTGAGCT
ATGAGAAAGCGCCACGCTTCCCGAAGGGAGAAAGGCGGACAGGTATCCGGTAAGCGGCAGGGTCGGAACA
GGAGAGCGCACGAGGGAGCTTCCAGGGGGAAACGCCTGGTATCTTTATAGTCCTGTCGGGTTTCGCCACC
TCTGACTTGAGCGTCGATTTTTGTGATGCTCGTCAGGGGGGCGGAGCCTATGGAAAAACGCCAGCAACGC
GGCCTTTTTACGGTTCCTGGCCTTTTGCTGGCCTTTTGCTCACATGTTCTTTCCTGCGTTATCCCCTGAT
TCTGTGGATAACCGTATTACCGCCTTTGAGTGAGCTGATACCGCTCGCCGCAGCCGAACGACCGAGCGCA
GCGAGTCAGTGAGCGAGGAAGCGGAAGAGCGCCCAATACGCAAACCGCCTCTCCCCGCGCGTTGGCCGAT
TCATTAATGCAGCTGGCACGACAGGTTTCCCGACTGGAAAGCGGGCAGTGAGCGCAACGCAATTAATGTG
AGTTAGCTCACTCATTAGGCACCCCAGGCTTTACACTTTATGCTTCCGGCTCGTATGTTGTGTGGAATTG
TGAGCGGATAACAATTTCACACAGGAAACAGCTATGACCATGATTACGCCAAGCGCGCAATTAACCCTCA
CTAAAGGGAACAAAAGCTGGAGCTGCAAGC
