>Addgene plasmid #142076 | TFORF2421 | depositor partial sequence | sequence record 278365 | Insert
ACCGCCACCATGCACCTGCCGGGCTGCGCGCCAGCCATGGCCGACGGGAGCTTCTCGCTTGCCGGCCACC
TGCTCCGCAGCCCGGGCGGGAGCACCTCGCGACTTCACAGCATCGAGGCCATCCTGGGGTTTACCAAGGA
CGACGGGATCCTCGGCACCTTCCCGGCGGAGCGGGGCGCCCGGGGCGCGAAGGAGCGGGATAGGAGGCTG
GGCGCGCGGCCCGCCTGCCCCAAGGCGCCCGAGGAAGGCTCCGAGCCCTCCCCGCCGCCAGCCCCGGCGC
CCGCCCCCGAGTACGAAGCCCCTCGACCCTACTGCCCCAAGGAGCCCGGGGAGGCACGGCCGAGCCCAGG
GCTGCCCGTCGGGCCAGCCACCGGCGAAGCGAAACTGTCAGAGGAGGAACAGCCCAAGAAAAAGCATCGG
CGGAACCGCACGACTTTCACCACGTACCAGCTGCATGAGCTGGAGCGCGCGTTCGAGAAGTCCCACTACC
CGGACGTGTACAGCCGCGAGGAGCTGGCCGGCAAGGTCAACCTACCAGAGGTCCGGGTCCAGGTGTGGTT
CCAGAACCGACGGGCTAAGTGGCGGCGGCAGGAGAAGCTGGAAGTGTCCTCCATGAAGCTGCAGGACTCG
CCCCTCCTCTCCTTCAGCCGCTCCCCGCCCTCCGCGACGCTGTCGCCCCTCGGGGCGGGCCCGGGCAGCG
GTGGCGGGCCGGCTGGGGGCGCGCTGCCGCTGGAGTCCTGGCTCGGGCCGCCGCTGCCGGGCGGGGGCGC
CACGGCGCTGCAGAGCCTGCCGGGCTTCGGGCCGCCGGCGCAGAGCCTGCCTGCCAGCTACACGCCACCG
CCGCCGCCTCCGCCCTTCCTGAACTCCCCGCCGTTGGGCCCCGGCCTGCAACCTCTCGCGCCGCCGCCGC
CCTCCTACCCGTGCGGGCCCGGCTTCGGGGACAAGTTCCCGCTGGACGAGGCGGACCCGCGCAACAGCAG
CATCGCGGCGCTGCGTCTGAAAGCCAAGGAGCACATCCAGGCCATCGGGAAGCCGTGGCAGGCCCTCTAG
TAATGAACTAGTCCGTAACTTGAAAGTATTTCGATTTCTTGGCTTTATATATCTTGTGGAAAGGACGAAC
CGTGCTATGACTGCCGCATTAT
