>Addgene plasmid #142076 | TFORF2421 | depositor partial sequence | sequence record 278366 | Barcode
ACCGTGCTATGACTGCCGCATTAT
